>Addgene plasmid #73019 | pCMV-BE1 | addgene full sequence | sequence record 197927 | Addgene NGS Result
GTGCGCGAGCAAAATTTAAGCTACAACAAGGCAAGGCTTGACCGACAATTGCATGAAGAATCTGCTTAGG
GTTAGGCGTTTTGCGCTGCTTCGCGATGTACGGGCCAGATATACGCGTTGACATTGATTATTGACTAGTT
ATTAATAGTAATCAATTACGGGGTCATTAGTTCATAGCCCATATATGGAGTTCCGCGTTACATAACTTAC
GGTAAATGGCCCGCCTGGCTGACCGCCCAACGACCCCCGCCCATTGACGTCAATAATGACGTATGTTCCC
ATAGTAACGCCAATAGGGACTTTCCATTGACGTCAATGGGTGGAGTATTTACGGTAAACTGCCCACTTGG
CAGTACATCAAGTGTATCATATGCCAAGTACGCCCCCTATTGACGTCAATGACGGTAAATGGCCCGCCTG
GCATTATGCCCAGTACATGACCTTATGGGACTTTCCTACTTGGCAGTACATCTACGTATTAGTCATCGCT
ATTACCATGGTGATGCGGTTTTGGCAGTACATCAATGGGCGTGGATAGCGGTTTGACTCACGGGGATTTC
CAAGTCTCCACCCCATTGACGTCAATGGGAGTTTGTTTTGGCACCAAAATCAACGGGACTTTCCAAAATG
TCGTAACAACTCCGCCCCATTGACGCAAATGGGCGGTAGGCGTGTACGGTGGGAGGTCTATATAAGCAGA
GCTGGTTTAGTGAACCGTCAGATCCGCTAGAGATCCGCGGCCGCTAATACGACTCACTATAGGGAGAGCC
GCCACCATGAGCTCAGAGACTGGCCCAGTGGCTGTGGACCCCACATTGAGACGGCGGATCGAGCCCCATG
AGTTTGAGGTATTCTTCGATCCGAGAGAGCTCCGCAAGGAGACCTGCCTGCTTTACGAAATTAATTGGGG
GGGCCGGCACTCCATTTGGCGACATACATCACAGAACACTAACAAGCACGTCGAAGTCAACTTCATCGAG
AAGTTCACGACAGAAAGATATTTCTGTCCGAACACAAGGTGCAGCATTACCTGGTTTCTCAGCTGGAGCC
CATGCGGCGAATGTAGTAGGGCCATCACTGAATTCCTGTCAAGGTATCCCCACGTCACTCTGTTTATTTA
CATCGCAAGGCTGTACCACCACGCTGACCCCCGCAATCGACAAGGCCTGCGGGATTTGATCTCTTCAGGT
GTGACTATCCAAATTATGACTGAGCAGGAGTCAGGATACTGCTGGAGAAACTTTGTGAATTATAGCCCGA
GTAATGAAGCCCACTGGCCTAGGTATCCCCATCTGTGGGTACGACTGTACGTTCTTGAACTGTACTGCAT
CATACTGGGCCTGCCTCCTTGTCTCAACATTCTGAGAAGGAAGCAGCCACAGCTGACATTCTTTACCATC
GCTCTTCAGTCTTGTCATTACCAGCGACTGCCCCCACACATTCTCTGGGCCACCGGGTTGAAAAGCGGCA
GCGAGACTCCCGGGACCTCAGAGTCCGCCACACCCGAAAGTGATAAAAAGTATTCTATTGGTTTAGCCAT
CGGCACTAATTCCGTTGGATGGGCTGTCATAACCGATGAATACAAAGTACCTTCAAAGAAATTTAAGGTG
TTGGGGAACACAGACCGTCATTCGATTAAAAAGAATCTTATCGGTGCCCTCCTATTCGATAGTGGCGAAA
CGGCAGAGGCGACTCGCCTGAAACGAACCGCTCGGAGAAGGTATACACGTCGCAAGAACCGAATATGTTA
CTTACAAGAAATTTTTAGCAATGAGATGGCCAAAGTTGACGATTCTTTCTTTCACCGTTTGGAAGAGTCC
TTCCTTGTCGAAGAGGACAAGAAACATGAACGGCACCCCATCTTTGGAAACATAGTAGATGAGGTGGCAT
ATCATGAAAAGTACCCAACGATTTATCACCTCAGAAAAAAGCTAGTTGACTCAACTGATAAAGCGGACCT
GAGGTTAATCTACTTGGCTCTTGCCCATATGATAAAGTTCCGTGGGCACTTTCTCATTGAGGGTGATCTA
AATCCGGACAACTCGGATGTCGACAAACTGTTCATCCAGTTAGTACAAACCTATAATCAGTTGTTTGAAG
AGAACCCTATAAATGCAAGTGGCGTGGATGCGAAGGCTATTCTTAGCGCCCGCCTCTCTAAATCCCGACG
GCTAGAAAACCTGATCGCACAATTACCCGGAGAGAAGAAAAATGGGTTGTTCGGTAACCTTATAGCGCTC
TCACTAGGCCTGACACCAAATTTTAAGTCGAACTTCGACTTAGCTGAAGATGCCAAATTGCAGCTTAGTA
AGGACACGTACGATGACGATCTCGACAATCTACTGGCACAAATTGGAGATCAGTATGCGGACTTATTTTT
GGCTGCCAAAAACCTTAGCGATGCAATCCTCCTATCTGACATACTGAGAGTTAATACTGAGATTACCAAG
GCGCCGTTATCCGCTTCAATGATCAAAAGGTACGATGAACATCACCAAGACTTGACACTTCTCAAGGCCC
TAGTCCGTCAGCAACTGCCTGAGAAATATAAGGAAATATTCTTTGATCAGTCGAAAAACGGGTACGCAGG
TTATATTGACGGCGGAGCGAGTCAAGAGGAATTCTACAAGTTTATCAAACCCATATTAGAGAAGATGGAT
GGGACGGAAGAGTTGCTTGTAAAACTCAATCGCGAAGATCTACTGCGAAAGCAGCGGACTTTCGACAACG
GTAGCATTCCACATCAAATCCACTTAGGCGAATTGCATGCTATACTTAGAAGGCAGGAGGATTTTTATCC
GTTCCTCAAAGACAATCGTGAAAAGATTGAGAAAATCCTAACCTTTCGCATACCTTACTATGTGGGACCC
CTGGCCCGAGGGAACTCTCGGTTCGCATGGATGACAAGAAAGTCCGAAGAAACGATTACTCCATGGAATT
TTGAGGAAGTTGTCGATAAAGGTGCGTCAGCTCAATCGTTCATCGAGAGGATGACCAACTTTGACAAGAA
TTTACCGAACGAAAAAGTATTGCCTAAGCACAGTTTACTTTACGAGTATTTCACAGTGTACAATGAACTC
ACGAAAGTTAAGTATGTCACTGAGGGCATGCGTAAACCCGCCTTTCTAAGCGGAGAACAGAAGAAAGCAA
TAGTAGATCTGTTATTCAAGACCAACCGCAAAGTGACAGTTAAGCAATTGAAAGAGGACTACTTTAAGAA
AATTGAATGCTTCGATTCTGTCGAGATCTCCGGGGTAGAAGATCGATTTAATGCGTCACTTGGTACGTAT
CATGACCTCCTAAAGATAATTAAAGATAAGGACTTCCTGGATAACGAAGAGAATGAAGATATCTTAGAAG
ATATAGTGTTGACTCTTACCCTCTTTGAAGATCGGGAAATGATTGAGGAAAGACTAAAAACATACGCTCA
CCTGTTCGACGATAAGGTTATGAAACAGTTAAAGAGGCGTCGCTATACGGGCTGGGGACGATTGTCGCGG
AAACTTATCAACGGGATAAGAGACAAGCAAAGTGGTAAAACTATTCTCGATTTTCTAAAGAGCGACGGCT
TCGCCAATAGGAACTTTATGCAGCTGATCCATGATGACTCTTTAACCTTCAAAGAGGATATACAAAAGGC
ACAGGTTTCCGGACAAGGGGACTCATTGCACGAACATATTGCGAATCTTGCTGGTTCGCCAGCCATCAAA
AAGGGCATACTCCAGACAGTCAAAGTAGTGGATGAGCTAGTTAAGGTCATGGGACGTCACAAACCGGAAA
ACATTGTAATCGAGATGGCACGCGAAAATCAAACGACTCAGAAGGGGCAAAAAAACAGTCGAGAGCGGAT
GAAGAGAATAGAAGAGGGTATTAAAGAACTGGGCAGCCAGATCTTAAAGGAGCATCCTGTGGAAAATACC
CAATTGCAGAACGAGAAACTTTACCTCTATTACCTACAAAATGGAAGGGACATGTATGTTGATCAGGAAC
TGGACATAAACCGTTTATCTGATTACGACGTCGATGCCATTGTACCCCAATCCTTTTTGAAGGACGATTC
AATCGACAATAAAGTGCTTACACGCTCGGATAAGAACCGAGGGAAAAGTGACAATGTTCCAAGCGAGGAA
GTCGTAAAGAAAATGAAGAACTATTGGCGGCAGCTCCTAAATGCGAAACTGATAACGCAAAGAAAGTTCG
ATAACTTAACTAAAGCTGAGAGGGGTGGCTTGTCTGAACTTGACAAGGCCGGATTTATTAAACGTCAGCT
CGTGGAAACCCGCCAAATCACAAAGCATGTTGCACAGATACTAGATTCCCGAATGAATACGAAATACGAC
GAGAACGATAAGCTGATTCGGGAAGTCAAAGTAATCACTTTAAAGTCAAAATTGGTGTCGGACTTCAGAA
AGGATTTTCAATTCTATAAAGTTAGGGAGATAAATAACTACCACCATGCGCACGACGCTTATCTTAATGC
CGTCGTAGGGACCGCACTCATTAAGAAATACCCGAAGCTAGAAAGTGAGTTTGTGTATGGTGATTACAAA
GTTTATGACGTCCGTAAGATGATCGCGAAAAGCGAACAGGAGATAGGCAAGGCTACAGCCAAATACTTCT
TTTATTCTAACATTATGAATTTCTTTAAGACGGAAATCACTCTGGCAAACGGAGAGATACGCAAACGACC
TTTAATTGAAACCAATGGGGAGACAGGTGAAATCGTATGGGATAAGGGCCGGGACTTCGCGACGGTGAGA
AAAGTTTTGTCCATGCCCCAAGTCAACATAGTAAAGAAAACTGAGGTGCAGACCGGAGGGTTTTCAAAGG
AATCGATTCTTCCAAAAAGGAATAGTGATAAGCTCATCGCTCGTAAAAAGGACTGGGACCCGAAAAAGTA
CGGTGGCTTCGATAGCCCTACAGTTGCCTATTCTGTCCTAGTAGTGGCAAAAGTTGAGAAGGGAAAATCC
AAGAAACTGAAGTCAGTCAAAGAATTATTGGGGATAACGATTATGGAGCGCTCGTCTTTTGAAAAGAACC
CCATCGACTTCCTTGAGGCGAAAGGTTACAAGGAAGTAAAAAAGGATCTCATAATTAAACTACCAAAGTA
TAGTCTGTTTGAGTTAGAAAATGGCCGAAAACGGATGTTGGCTAGCGCCGGAGAGCTTCAAAAGGGGAAC
GAACTCGCACTACCGTCTAAATACGTGAATTTCCTGTATTTAGCGTCCCATTACGAGAAGTTGAAAGGTT
CACCTGAAGATAACGAACAGAAGCAACTTTTTGTTGAGCAGCACAAACATTATCTCGACGAAATCATAGA
GCAAATTTCGGAATTCAGTAAGAGAGTCATCCTAGCTGATGCCAATCTGGACAAAGTATTAAGCGCATAC
AACAAGCACAGGGATAAACCCATACGTGAGCAGGCGGAAAATATTATCCATTTGTTTACTCTTACCAACC
TCGGCGCTCCAGCCGCATTCAAGTATTTTGACACAACGATAGATCGCAAACGATACACTTCTACCAAGGA
GGTGCTAGACGCGACACTGATTCACCAATCCATCACGGGATTATATGAAACTCGGATAGATTTGTCACAG
CTTGGGGGTGACTCTGGTGGTTCTCCCAAGAAGAAGAGGAAAGTCTAACCGGTCATCATCACCATCACCA
TTGAGTTTAAACCCGCTGATCAGCCTCGACTGTGCCTTCTAGTTGCCAGCCATCTGTTGTTTGCCCCTCC
CCCGTGCCTTCCTTGACCCTGGAAGGTGCCACTCCCACTGTCCTTTCCTAATAAAATGAGGAAATTGCAT
CGCATTGTCTGAGTAGGTGTCATTCTATTCTGGGGGGTGGGGTGGGGCAGGACAGCAAGGGGGAGGATTG
GGAAGACAATAGCAGGCATGCTGGGGATGCGGTGGGCTCTATGGCTTCTGAGGCGGAAAGAACCAGCTGG
GGCTCGATACCGTCGACCTCTAGCTAGAGCTTGGCGTAATCATGGTCATAGCTGTTTCCTGTGTGAAATT
GTTATCCGCTCACAATTCCACACAACATACGAGCCGGAAGCATAAAGTGTAAAGCCTAGGGTGCCTAATG
AGTGAGCTAACTCACATTAATTGCGTTGCGCTCACTGCCCGCTTTCCAGTCGGGAAACCTGTCGTGCCAG
CTGCATTAATGAATCGGCCAACGCGCGGGGAGAGGCGGTTTGCGTATTGGGCGCTCTTCCGCTTCCTCGC
TCACTGACTCGCTGCGCTCGGTCGTTCGGCTGCGGCGAGCGGTATCAGCTCACTCAAAGGCGGTAATACG
GTTATCCACAGAATCAGGGGATAACGCAGGAAAGAACATGTGAGCAAAAGGCCAGCAAAAGGCCAGGAAC
CGTAAAAAGGCCGCGTTGCTGGCGTTTTTCCATAGGCTCCGCCCCCCTGACGAGCATCACAAAAATCGAC
GCTCAAGTCAGAGGTGGCGAAACCCGACAGGACTATAAAGATACCAGGCGTTTCCCCCTGGAAGCTCCCT
CGTGCGCTCTCCTGTTCCGACCCTGCCGCTTACCGGATACCTGTCCGCCTTTCTCCCTTCGGGAAGCGTG
GCGCTTTCTCATAGCTCACGCTGTAGGTATCTCAGTTCGGTGTAGGTCGTTCGCTCCAAGCTGGGCTGTG
TGCACGAACCCCCCGTTCAGCCCGACCGCTGCGCCTTATCCGGTAACTATCGTCTTGAGTCCAACCCGGT
AAGACACGACTTATCGCCACTGGCAGCAGCCACTGGTAACAGGATTAGCAGAGCGAGGTATGTAGGCGGT
GCTACAGAGTTCTTGAAGTGGTGGCCTAACTACGGCTACACTAGAAGAACAGTATTTGGTATCTGCGCTC
TGCTGAAGCCAGTTACCTTCGGAAAAAGAGTTGGTAGCTCTTGATCCGGCAAACAAACCACCGCTGGTAG
CGGTGGTTTTTTTGTTTGCAAGCAGCAGATTACGCGCAGAAAAAAAGGATCTCAAGAAGATCCTTTGATC
TTTTCTACGGGGTCTGACGCTCAGTGGAACGAAAACTCACGTTAAGGGATTTTGGTCATGAGATTATCAA
AAAGGATCTTCACCTAGATCCTTTTAAATTAAAAATGAAGTTTTAAATCAATCTAAAGTATATATGAGTA
AACTTGGTCTGACAGTTACCAATGCTTAATCAGTGAGGCACCTATCTCAGCGATCTGTCTATTTCGTTCA
TCCATAGTTGCCTGACTCCCCGTCGTGTAGATAACTACGATACGGGAGGGCTTACCATCTGGCCCCAGTG
CTGCAATGATACCGCGAGACCCACGCTCACCGGCTCCAGATTTATCAGCAATAAACCAGCCAGCCGGAAG
GGCCGAGCGCAGAAGTGGTCCTGCAACTTTATCCGCCTCCATCCAGTCTATTAATTGTTGCCGGGAAGCT
AGAGTAAGTAGTTCGCCAGTTAATAGTTTGCGCAACGTTGTTGCCATTGCTACAGGCATCGTGGTGTCAC
GCTCGTCGTTTGGTATGGCTTCATTCAGCTCCGGTTCCCAACGATCAAGGCGAGTTACATGATCCCCCAT
GTTGTGCAAAAAAGCGGTTAGCTCCTTCGGTCCTCCGATCGTTGTCAGAAGTAAGTTGGCCGCAGTGTTA
TCACTCATGGTTATGGCAGCACTGCATAATTCTCTTACTGTCATGCCATCCGTAAGATGCTTTTCTGTGA
CTGGTGAGTACTCAACCAAGTCATTCTGAGAATAGTGTATGCGGCGACCGAGTTGCTCTTGCCCGGCGTC
AATACGGGATAATACCGCGCCACATAGCAGAACTTTAAAAGTGCTCATCATTGGAAAACGTTCTTCGGGG
CGAAAACTCTCAAGGATCTTACCGCTGTTGAGATCCAGTTCGATGTAACCCACTCGTGCACCCAACTGAT
CTTCAGCATCTTTTACTTTCACCAGCGTTTCTGGGTGAGCAAAAACAGGAAGGCAAAATGCCGCAAAAAA
GGGAATAAGGGCGACACGGAAATGTTGAATACTCATACTCTTCCTTTTTCAATATTATTGAAGCATTTAT
CAGGGTTATTGTCTCATGAGCGGATACATATTTGAATGTATTTAGAAAAATAAACAAATAGGGGTTCCGC
GCACATTTCCCCGAAAAGTGCCACCTGACGTCGACGGATCGGGAGATCGATCTCCCGATCCCCTAGGGTC
GACTCTCAGTACAATCTGCTCTGATGCCGCATAGTTAAGCCAGTATCTGCTCCCTGCTTGTGTGTTGGAG
GTCGCTGAGTA
Features (pLannotate 1.2.2; 17 found; start..end, strand, type, name):
    120..499     +  enhancer       CMV enhancer: human cytomegalovirus immediate early enhancer
    500..703     +  promoter       CMV promoter: human cytomegalovirus (CMV) immediate early promoter
    745..763     +  promoter       T7 promoter: promoter for bacteriophage T7 RNA polymerase
    777..1463    +  CDS            Apobec1: ABEC1_RAT - Experimental evidence at protein level: Swiss-Prot protein existence level 1. Catalytic component of the apolipoprotein B mRNA editing enzyme complex which is responsible for the postranscriptional editing of a CAA codon for Gln to a UAA codon for stop in the APOB mRNA. May also play a role in the epigenetic regulation of gene expression by participating in DNA demethylation. From Rattus norvegicus (Rat).
   1464..1511    +  CDS            ABE(7.10) (fragment): adenine base editor comprising wild-type E. coli TadA fused to the evolved TadA*(7.10) mutant (Gaudelli et al., 2017)
   1512..5612    +  CDS            Cas9 VQR: Streptococcus pyogenes Cas9 endonuclease with the D1135V/R1335Q/T1337R mutations has an altered recognition specificity for the protospacer adjacent motif (PAM) (Kleinstiver et al., 2015)
   5700..5924    +  polyA_signal   bGH poly(A) signal: bovine growth hormone polyadenylation signal
   5928..5949    +  promoter       SV40 promoter (fragment): SV40 enhancer and early promoter
   5954..5970    +  misc_feature   MCS (fragment): pBluescript multiple cloning site
   6019..6035    -  protein_bind   lac operator: The lac repressor binds to the lac operator to inhibit transcription in E. coli. This inhibition can be relieved by adding lactose or isopropyl-β-D-thiogalactopyranoside (IPTG). lac repressor encoded by lacI
   6043..6073    -  promoter       lac promoter: promoter for the E. coli lac operon
   6088..6109    -  protein_bind   CAP binding site: CAP binding activates transcription in the presence of cAMP. E. coli catabolite activator protein
   6122..6214    -  CDS            lacI (fragment): lac repressor; lacI; The lac repressor binds to the lac operator to inhibit transcription in E. coli. This inhibition can be relieved by adding lactose or isopropyl-β-D-thiogalactopyranoside (IPTG).
   6397..6985    -  rep_origin     ori: high-copy-number ColE1/pMB1/pBR322/pUC origin of replication
   7156..8016    -  CDS            AmpR: β-lactamase; bla; confers resistance to ampicillin, carbenicillin, and related antibiotics
   8017..8121    -  promoter       AmpR promoter: bla
   8192..8236    -  misc_feature   bom (fragment): basis of mobility region from pBR322
