[The description below was written by a language model from this plasmid's Addgene catalogue record and pLannotate feature annotations shown in this document.]
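Description:
pCMV-BE1 is an 8,271 bp mammalian expression plasmid built on a CMV-promoter backbone, designed for transient expression of the first-generation cytosine base editor BE1 in mammalian cells. It is propagated in E. coli under ampicillin selection, using the β-lactamase gene with its native promoter and a ColE1/pUC-type origin. The automated annotation calls this origin high-copy, whereas the catalogue lists the plasmid as low copy. Short remnants of lac regulatory elements, lacI, an SV40 promoter, a multiple cloning site and the pBR322 bom region are backbone leftovers. No mammalian selection marker is annotated.

The payload is a single open reading frame of about 4.9 kb, driven by the human CMV immediate-early enhancer and promoter and terminated by the bovine growth hormone polyadenylation signal. A T7 promoter lies just upstream of the coding sequence and could support in vitro transcription. According to the catalogue, the fusion consists of rat APOBEC1 cytidine deaminase at the N-terminus, an XTEN linker, catalytically dead Streptococcus pyogenes Cas9 (dCas9) and a C-terminal nuclear localization signal. The feature table matches this layout, although two automated labels are best-match artefacts. The 48 bp segment called an "ABE(7.10) fragment" sits where the XTEN linker is expected, and the segment labelled "Cas9 VQR" corresponds to the dCas9 portion. The NLS itself is not annotated separately.

When a guide RNA is supplied separately (none is encoded here), dCas9 brings the deaminase to a target site. There it converts cytosine to uracil in the displaced DNA strand, giving C-to-T changes without a double-strand break. The plasmid is used for programmable base editing experiments in mammalian cells.
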