Addgene plasmid #73019: pCMV-BE1
Purpose: Expresses BE1 with C-terminal NLS in mammalian cells
Depositing lab: David Liu. Depositing organization: Harvard University. Publication: Programmable editing of a target base in genomic DNA without double-stranded DNA cleavage. Komor AC, Kim YB, Packer MS, Zuris JA, Liu DR. Nature. 2016 Apr 20. doi: 10.1038/nature17946. PubMed 27096365.
Backbone
  Vector backbone: CMV
  Backbone manufacturer: origene
  Backbone size w/o insert (bp): 3399
  Total vector size (bp): 8271
  Vector type: Mammalian Expression
Growth in bacteria
  Bacterial resistance: Ampicillin, 100 μg/mL
  Growth temperature: 37°C
  Growth strain: DH5alpha
  Copy number: Low Copy
Gene/Insert
  Gene/Insert name: BE1 (alt name: rAPOBEC1-XTEN-dCas9-NLS)
  Species: R. norvegicus (rat); S. pyogenes
  Insert size (bp): 4872
  Promoter: CMV
  Cloning method: Ligation Independent Cloning
  Sequencing primers: 5′ CMV; 3′ TGGTTCTTTCCGCCTCAGAAGC
Terms and licenses: Academic/Nonprofit Terms; Industry Terms: Not Available to Industry
How to cite: pCMV-BE1 was a gift from David Liu (Addgene plasmid # 73019 ; http://n2t.net/addgene:73019 ; RRID:Addgene_73019)
