>Addgene plasmid #73019 | pCMV-BE1 | addgene partial sequence | sequence record 136477 | CMV-F 5'-CGCAAATGGGCGGTAGGCGTG-3'
CGTCAGATCCGCTAGAGATCCGCGGCCGCTAATACGACTCACTATAGGGAGAGCCGCCACCATGAGCTCA
GAGACTGGCCCAGTGGCTGTGGACCCCACATTGAGACGGCGGATCGAGCCCCATGAGTTTGAGGTATTCT
TCGATCCGAGAGAGCTCCGCAAGGAGACCTGCCTGCTTTACGAAATTAATTGGGGGGGCCGGCACTCCAT
TTGGCGACATACATCACAGAACACTAACAAGCACGTCGAAGTCAACTTCATCGAGAAGTTCACGACAGAA
AGATATTTCTGTCCGAACACAAGGTGCAGCATTACCTGGTTTCTCAGCTGGAGCCCATGCGGCGAATGTA
GTAGGGCCATCACTGAATTCCTGTCAAGGTATCCCCACGTCACTCTGTTTATTTACATCGCAAGGCTGTA
CCACCACGCTGACCCCCGCAATCGACAAGGCCTGCGGGATTTGATCTCTTCAGGTGTGACTATCCAAATT
ATGACTGAGCAGGAGTCAGGATACTGCTGGAGAAACTTTGTGAATTATAGCCCGAGTAATGAAGCCCACT
GGCCTAGGTATCCCCATCTGTGGGTACGACTGTACGTTCTTGAACTGTACTGCATCATACTGGGCCTGCC
TCCTTGTCTCAACATTCTGAGAAGGAAGCAGCCACAGCTGACATTCTTTACCATCGCTCTTCAGTCTTGT
CATTACCAGCGACTGCCCCCACACATTCTCTGGGCCACCGGGTTGAA
