>Addgene plasmid #73019 | pCMV-BE1 | addgene partial sequence | sequence record 136959 | BGH-rev 5'-TAGAAGGCACAGTCGAGG-3'
GATGATGACCGGTTAGACTTTCCTCTTCTTCTTGGGAGAACCACCAGAGTCACCCCCAAGCTGTGACAAA
TCTATCCGAGTTTCATATAATCCCGTGATGGATTGGTGAATCAGTGTCGCGTCTAGCACCTCCTTGGTAG
AAGTGTATCGTTTGCGATCTATCGTTGTGTCAAAATACTTGAATGCGGCTGGAGCGCCGAGGTTGGTAAG
AGTAAACAAATGGATAATATTTTCCGCCTGCTCACGTATGGGTTTATCCCTGTGCTTGTTGTATGCGCTT
AATACTTTGTCCAGATTGGCATCAGCTAGGATGACTCTCTTACTGAATTCCGAAATTTGCTCTATGATTT
CGTCGAGATAATGTTTGTGCTGCTCAACAAAAAGTTGCTTCTGTTCGTTATCTTCAGGTGAACCTTTCAA
CTTCTCGTAATGGGACGCTAAATACAGGAAATTCACGTATTTAGACGGTAGTGCGAGTTCGTTCCCCTTT
TGAAGCTCTCCGGCGCTAGCCAACATCCGTTTTCGGCCATTTTCTAACTCAAACAGACTATACTTTGGTA
GTTTAATTATGAGATCCTTTTTTACTTCCTTGTAACCTTTCGCCTCAAGGAAGTCGATGGGGTTCTTTTC
AAAAGACGAGCGCTCCATAATCGTTATCCCCAATAATTCTTTGACTGACTTCAGTTTCTTGGATTTTCCC
TTCTCAACTTTTGCCACTACTAGGACAGAATAGGCAACTGTAGGGCTATCGAAGCCACCGTACTTT
